Addgene plasmid #47964: CS2-GFP-nopo
Purpose: Expression of Fly nopo
Depositing lab: Laura Lee. Depositing organization: Vanderbilt University. Publication: no poles encodes a predicted E3 ubiquitin ligase required for early embryonic development of Drosophila. Merkle JA, Rickmyre JL, Garg A, Loggins EB, Jodoin JN, Lee E, Wu LP, Lee LA. Development. 2009 Feb;136(3):449-59. doi: 10.1242/dev.027599. PubMed 19141674.
Backbone
  Vector backbone: CS2
  Backbone size w/o insert (bp): 5000
  Vector type: Mammalian Expression
Growth in bacteria
  Bacterial resistance: Ampicillin, 100 μg/mL
  Growth temperature: 37°C
  Growth strain: DH5alpha
  Copy number: High Copy
Gene/Insert
  Gene/Insert name: no poles
  Species: D. melanogaster (fly)
  Insert size (bp): 2100
  Entrez Gene: nopo (a.k.a. Dmel_CG5140, CG5140, Dmel\CG5140, NOPO, Nopo, TRIP)
  Tag / fusion protein: GFP (N terminal on backbone)
  Cloning method: Unknown
  Sequencing primers: 5′ atgt tgaacttaaa ctgcgt; 3′ aactttaacc tgggcaaata a
Terms and licenses: Academic/Nonprofit Terms; Industry Terms: Not Available to Industry
How to cite: CS2-GFP-nopo was a gift from Laura Lee (Addgene plasmid # 47964 ; http://n2t.net/addgene:47964 ; RRID:Addgene_47964)
