[The description below was written by a language model from this plasmid's Addgene catalogue record.]
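Description:
CS2-GFP-nopo is a mammalian expression plasmid built on the CS2 backbone (recorded as about 5 kb without insert) that carries the Drosophila melanogaster gene no poles (nopo, also known as CG5140 or TRIP) as an insert of roughly 2.1 kb. It is maintained in bacteria as a high-copy plasmid under ampicillin selection. No feature table accompanies the record, so the promoter, polyadenylation signal and origin of replication are not explicitly stated. CS2-family vectors generally drive expression from a CMV-derived promoter with an SV40 polyadenylation signal and often include a phage promoter for in vitro transcription, but whether this holds for this particular backbone version cannot be confirmed from the fields given. The cloning method is also listed as unknown.

The payload is a fusion protein in which GFP, supplied by the backbone, is placed at the N terminus of NOPO. This lets the protein be followed by fluorescence in living or fixed cells and detected or pulled down with anti-GFP reagents. According to the associated publication title, nopo encodes a predicted E3 ubiquitin ligase required for early embryonic development in Drosophila. The stated purpose is simply expression of fly nopo. The construct therefore suits experiments that call for tagged NOPO in cultured cells, such as examining its subcellular localization, its interaction partners or its ubiquitin ligase-related activity, although the record does not specify particular applications.
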