>Addgene plasmid #47964 | CS2-GFP-nopo | addgene partial sequence | sequence record 76762 | Sp6 5'-ATTTAGGTGACACTATAG-3'
GTGAGCAAGGGCGAGGAGCTGTTCACCGGGGTGGTGCCCATCCTGGTCGAGCTGGACGGCGACGTAAACG
GCCACAAGTTCAGCGTGTCCGGCGAGGGCGAGGGCGATGCCACCTACGGCAAGCTGACCCTGAAGTTCAT
CTGCACCACCGGCAAGCTGCCCGTGCCCTGGCCCACCCTCGTGACCACCCTGACCTACGGCGTGCAGTGC
TTCAGCCGCTACCCCGACCACATGAAGCAGCACGACTTCTTCAAGTCCGCCATGCCCGAAGGCTACGTCC
AGGAGCGCACCATCTTCTTCAAGGACGACGGCAACTACAAGACCCGCGCCGAGGTGAAGTTCGAGGGCGA
CACCCTGGTGAACCGCATCGAGCTGAAGGGCATCGACTTCAAGGAGGACGGCAACATCCTGGGGCACAAG
CTGGAGTACAACTACAACAGCCACAACGTCTATATCATGGCCGACAAGCAGAAGAACGGCATCAAGGTGA
ACTTCAAGATCCGCCACAACATCGAGGACGGCAGCGTGCAGCTCGCCGACCACTACCAGCAGAACACCCC
CATCGGCGACGGCCCCGTGCTGCTGCCCGACAACCACTACCTGAGCACCCAGTCCGCCCTGAGCAAAGAC
CCCAACGAGAAGCGCGATCACATGGTCCTGCTGGAGTTCGTGACCGCCGCCGGGATCACTCTCGGCATGG
ACGAGCTGTACAAGGGTGGAGGGGGATCCGAATTCATCGATGGCCGGCCAATGTTGAACTTAAACTGCGT
GATATGCGCCGAATTGTTTG
