>Addgene plasmid #47964 | CS2-GFP-nopo | addgene partial sequence | sequence record 76786 | EGFP-C 5'-CATGGTCCTGCTGGAGTTCGTG-3'
AGGGTGGAGGGGGATCCGAATTCATCGATGGCCGGCCAATGTTGAACTTAAACTGCGTGATATGCGCCGA
ATTGTTTGGCCAGGCCGACGAGGTTTTTGCCACAGTTTGTGGTCATATGTTCCACCACAACTGTCTAAAT
CAATGGCTCGATCGATCAAAGACCTGTCCTCAGTGCCGGAATAAGTGCACTACCCGCAACATATTTAGGG
TCTATTTCAATCTGGCCAACTTGGATGTGAGCCACATCGATGTTGGTTCACTGCAGGAGCAGCTGGACAA
TGCGATGTTGTCCATGAAAATGGTCGAAAAAGAGCGCAACAAGGATGAACAGCAGATTCGGGATCTGAAG
GAAACACAAAAGAAGTGCCTCAAAACCATAGCCGGTTTGGAGCAGAAGGTGCAAAAGAAGGATTTTCTCA
TCAGCAGCTATGTCGAGCAAATTGGCGTCCTCAAGAGTGATGCCCATGTCGTTGATGGGTTGCGCAAGGA
AAACAAAACATTGAAATCACAGATCCAGAGTATGGAAGGCATATCGGCTATTCTGGCGGCTGGCTCGGCG
GATGCCGACCGCTTGCTCAAGAACGAGGCTGATCCACATGTCCTAGCCAACTGGGTGTCCACTCTCAAGA
GGGAGTTGCGACAATGCGAGAGCAAAAAGACGGAGCTCAGGAATGTAGTGAAGGTGGTGCAGAATGATCT
GCGAAAGGAGATCGAACTAAAGCGCAAGCTGGAAGAGCGTGTTTCACACCTGGAGAGCGACCTTTACCAG
GCGCAGGAGAAGCTACAAGCTTTTGAGAACAAGACCGCTTACTTGGACTCACCAAATGCCTCTTGTGGTC
